Addgene plasmid #23945: pDONR223-AXL
Depositing lab: William Hahn & David Root. Depositing organization: Dana-Farber Cancer Institute. Publication: COT drives resistance to RAF inhibition through MAP kinase pathway reactivation. Johannessen CM, Boehm JS, Kim SY, Thomas SR, Wardwell L, Johnson LA, Emery CM, Stransky N, Cogdill AP, Barretina J, Caponigro G, Hieronymus H, Murray RR, Salehi-Ashtiani K, Hill DE, Vidal M, Zhao JJ, Yang X, Alkan O, Kim S, Harris JL, Wilson CJ, Myer VE, Finan PM, Root DE, Roberts TM, Golub T, Flaherty KT, Dummer R, Weber BL, Sellers WR, Schlegel R, Wargo JA, Hahn WC, Garraway LA. Nature. 2010 Dec 16;468(7326):968-72. doi: 10.1038/nature09627 PubMed 21107320.
Backbone
  Vector backbone: pDONR223
  Backbone manufacturer: Invitrogen
  Backbone size w/o insert (bp): 5005
  Vector type: Gateway Donor vector
Growth in bacteria
  Bacterial resistance: Spectinomycin, 50 μg/mL
  Growth temperature: 37°C
  Growth strain: DH5alpha
  Copy number: High Copy
Gene/Insert
  Gene/Insert name: AXL (alt name: AXL receptor tyrosine kinase)
  Species: H. sapiens (human)
  Insert size (bp): 2658
  Mutation: Q31P, Q764R
  Entrez Gene: AXL (a.k.a. ARK, AXL3, JTK11, Tyro7, UFO)
  Cloning method: Gateway Cloning
  Sequencing primers: 5′ M13pUC-fwd; 3′ M13rev
Terms and licenses: Academic/Nonprofit Terms; Industry Terms: Not Available to Industry
Depositor comments: The ORF has a Stop codon. A set of 4 custom lentiviral vectors is available (pLX301 http://www.addgene.org/25895 , pLX302 http://www.addgene.org/25896 , pLX303 http://www.addgene.org/25897 , pLX304 http://www.addgene.org/25890 ) to be used to express these ORFs in mammalian cells. These plasmids are not included in the kit and must be ordered separately. Addgene QC NGS analysis identifies a Q31P and Q764R mutation relative to NP_068713.2. As the Kinase ORFeome collection has been generated by high throughput methods using RNA from different tissues and sources, it is possible that this is a tissue specific isoform.
How to cite: pDONR223-AXL was a gift from William Hahn & David Root (Addgene plasmid # 23945 ; http://n2t.net/addgene:23945 ; RRID:Addgene_23945)
