[The description below was written by a language model from this plasmid's Addgene catalogue record and pLannotate feature annotations shown in this document.]
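Description:
pDONR223-AXL is a Gateway entry clone built in the pDONR223 donor backbone. It carries the human AXL receptor tyrosine kinase open reading frame and belongs to a kinase ORF collection generated by high-throughput cloning. The plasmid is maintained in E. coli at high copy from a ColE1/pUC-type origin and selected with spectinomycin through the aadA (SmR) aminoglycoside adenylyltransferase gene. That gene sits downstream of a class 1 integron Pc promoter fragment and a short remnant of a gentamicin resistance gene. The sequenced plasmid is about 5.5 kb, shorter than the listed backbone and insert sizes would suggest, as expected because the Gateway BP reaction replaces the donor vector's selection cassette with the ORF.

The AXL coding sequence, annotated at roughly 2.7 kb, is flanked by two attL recombination sites in opposite orientation. The automated annotation labels both as attL3. These sites allow the ORF to be transferred by LR Clonase into any compatible destination vector. No promoter is annotated that would drive expression of the insert. The rrnB T1 and T2 terminators lie upstream of the cassette, where they insulate it from read-through transcription, and a T7 promoter lies just beyond the downstream attL site, pointing back toward the insert. Small lacI and lacZα fragments are backbone remnants.

The ORF retains its native stop codon, so it suits untagged or N-terminally tagged expression rather than C-terminal fusions. Sequencing found Q31P and Q764R substitutions relative to the reference protein, and the depositors note these may reflect a tissue-specific isoform or natural variant. The clone is meant as a shuttle source. The depositors point to a companion set of lentiviral destination vectors for expressing such ORFs in mammalian cells, as in the drug-resistance kinase screens described in the associated publication.
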