Features (pLannotate 1.2.2; 12 found; start..end, strand, type, name):
    121..213     +  CDS            lacI (fragment): lac repressor; lacI; The lac repressor binds to the lac operator to inhibit transcription in E. coli. This inhibition can be relieved by adding lactose or isopropyl-β-D-thiogalactopyranoside (IPTG).
    268..295     -  terminator     rrnB T2 terminator: transcription terminator T2 from the E. coli rrnB gene
    427..470     +  terminator     rrnB T1 terminator: Escherichia coli rrnB; transcription terminator T1 from the E. coli rrnB gene
    517..553     -  CDS            lacZα (fragment): LacZα fragment of β-galactosidase; lacZ fragment
    570..665     +  protein_bind   attL3: mutant version of attL; recombination site for the Gateway® LR reaction LR Clonase™
    671..3352    +  CDS            AXL: UFO_HUMAN - Also known as UFO. Experimental evidence at protein level: Swiss-Prot protein existence level 1. (Microbial infection) Acts as a receptor for Ebolavirus, possibly through GAS6 binding to phosphatidyl-serine at the surface of virion envelope. From Homo sapiens (Human).
   3357..3452    -  protein_bind   attL3: mutant version of attL; recombination site for the Gateway® LR reaction LR Clonase™
   3471..3489    -  promoter       T7 promoter: promoter for bacteriophage T7 RNA polymerase
   3679..3702    +  promoter       Pc promoter (fragment): intI1 (promoter lies within the coding sequence); class 1 integron promoter
   3878..3934    +  CDS            GmR (fragment): gentamycin acetyltransferase; aacC1; confers resistance to gentamycin
   3941..4732    +  CDS            SmR: aminoglycoside adenylyltransferase (Murphy, 1985); aadA; confers resistance to spectinomycin and streptomycin
   4825..5413    +  rep_origin     ori: high-copy-number ColE1/pMB1/pBR322/pUC origin of replication
>Addgene plasmid #23945 | pDONR223-AXL | addgene full sequence | sequence record 298118 | Addgene NGS Result
CTTTCCTGCGTTATCCCCTGATTCTGTGGATAACCGTATTACCGCCTTTGAGTGAGCTGATACCGCTCGC
CGCAGCCGAACGACCGAGCGCAGCGAGTCAGTGAGCGAGGAAGCGGAAGAGCGCCCAATACGCAAACCGC
CTCTCCCCGCGCGTTGGCCGATTCATTAATGCAGCTGGCACGACAGGTTTCCCGACTGGAAAGCGGGCAG
TGAGCGCAACGCAATTAATACGCGTACCGCTAGCCAGGAAGAGTTTGTAGAAACGCAAAAAGGCCATCCG
TCAGGATGGCCTTCTGCTTAGTTTGATGCCTGGCAGTTTATGGCGGGCGTCCTGCCCGCCACCCTCCGGG
CCGTTGCTTCACAACGTTCAAATCCGCTCCCGGCGGATTTGTCCTACTCAGGAGAGCGTTCACCGACAAA
CAACAGATAAAACGAAAGGCCCAGTCTTCCGACTGAGCCTTTCGTTTTATTTGATGCCTGGCAGTTCCCT
ACTCTCGCGTTAACGCTAGCATGGATGTTTTCCCAGTCACGACGTTGTAAAACGACGGCCAGTCTTAAGC
TCGGGCCCCAAATAATGATTTTATTTTGACTGATAGTGACCTGTTCGTTGCAACAAATTGATGAGCAATG
CTTTTTTATAATGCCAACTTTGTACAAAAAAGTTGGCACCATGGCGTGGCGGTGCCCCAGGATGGGCAGG
GTCCCGCTGGCCTGGTGCTTGGCGCTGTGCGGCTGGGCGTGCATGGCCCCCAGGGGCACGCCGGCTGAAG
AAAGTCCCTTCGTGGGCAACCCAGGGAATATCACAGGTGCCCGGGGACTCACGGGCACCCTTCGGTGTCA
GCTCCAGGTTCAGGGAGAGCCCCCCGAGGTACATTGGCTTCGGGATGGACAGATCCTGGAGCTCGCGGAC
AGCACCCAGACCCAGGTGCCCCTGGGTGAGGATGAACAGGATGACTGGATAGTGGTCAGCCAGCTCAGAA
TCACCTCCCTGCAGCTTTCCGACACGGGACAGTACCAGTGTTTGGTGTTTCTGGGACATCAGACCTTCGT
GTCCCAGCCTGGCTATGTTGGGCTGGAGGGCTTGCCTTACTTCCTGGAGGAGCCCGAAGACAGGACTGTG
GCCGCCAACACCCCCTTCAACCTGAGCTGCCAAGCTCAGGGACCCCCAGAGCCCGTGGACCTACTCTGGC
TCCAGGATGCTGTCCCCCTGGCCACGGCTCCAGGTCACGGCCCCCAGCGCAGCCTGCATGTTCCAGGGCT
GAACAAGACATCCTCTTTCTCCTGCGAAGCCCATAACGCCAAGGGGGTCACCACATCCCGCACAGCCACC
ATCACAGTGCTCCCCCAGCAGCCCCGTAACCTCCACCTGGTCTCCCGCCAACCCACGGAGCTGGAGGTGG
CTTGGACTCCAGGCCTGAGCGGCATCTACCCCCTGACCCACTGCACCCTGCAGGCTGTGCTGTCAGACGA
TGGGATGGGCATCCAGGCGGGAGAACCAGACCCCCCAGAGGAGCCCCTCACCTCGCAAGCATCCGTGCCC
CCCCATCAGCTTCGGCTAGGCAGCCTCCATCCTCACACCCCTTATCACATCCGCGTGGCATGCACCAGCA
GCCAGGGCCCCTCATCCTGGACCCACTGGCTTCCTGTGGAGACGCCGGAGGGAGTGCCCCTGGGCCCCCC
TGAGAACATTAGTGCTACGCGGAATGGGAGCCAGGCCTTCGTGCATTGGCAAGAGCCCCGGGCGCCCCTG
CAGGGTACCCTGTTAGGGTACCGGCTGGCGTATCAAGGCCAGGACACCCCAGAGGTGCTAATGGACATAG
GGCTAAGGCAAGAGGTGACCCTGGAGCTGCAGGGGGACGGGTCTGTGTCCAATCTGACAGTGTGTGTGGC
AGCCTACACTGCTGCTGGGGATGGACCCTGGAGCCTCCCAGTACCCCTGGAGGCCTGGCGCCCAGGGCAA
GCACAGCCAGTCCACCAGCTGGTGAAGGAACCTTCAACTCCTGCCTTCTCGTGGCCCTGGTGGTATGTAC
TGCTAGGAGCAGTCGTGGCCGCTGCCTGTGTCCTCATCTTGGCTCTCTTCCTTGTCCACCGGCGAAAGAA
GGAGACCCGTTATGGAGAAGTGTTTGAACCAACAGTGGAAAGAGGTGAACTGGTAGTCAGGTACCGCGTG
CGCAAGTCCTACAGTCGTCGGACCACTGAAGCTACCTTGAACAGCTTGGGCATCAGTGAAGAGCTGAAGG
AGAAGCTGCGGGATGTGATGGTGGACCGGCACAAGGTGGCCCTGGGGAAGACTCTGGGAGAGGGAGAGTT
TGGAGCTGTGATGGAAGGCCAGCTCAACCAGGACGACTCCATCCTCAAGGTGGCTGTGAAGACGATGAAG
ATTGCCATCTGCACGAGGTCAGAGCTGGAGGATTTCCTGAGTGAAGCGGTCTGCATGAAGGAATTTGACC
ATCCCAACGTCATGAGGCTCATCGGTGTCTGTTTCCAGGGTTCTGAACGAGAGAGCTTCCCAGCACCTGT
GGTCATCTTACCTTTCATGAAACATGGAGACCTACACAGCTTCCTCCTCTATTCCCGGCTCGGGGACCAG
CCAGTGTACCTGCCCACTCAGATGCTAGTGAAGTTCATGGCAGACATCGCCAGTGGCATGGAGTATCTGA
GTACCAAGAGATTCATACACCGGGACCTGGCGGCCAGGAACTGCATGCTGAATGAGAACATGTCCGTGTG
TGTGGCGGACTTCGGGCTCTCCAAGAAGATCTACAATGGGGACTACTACCGCCAGGGACGTATCGCCAAG
ATGCCAGTCAAGTGGATTGCCATTGAGAGTCTAGCTGACCGTGTCTACACCAGCAAGAGCGATGTGTGGT
CCTTCGGGGTGACAATGTGGGAGATTGCCACAAGAGGCCAAACCCCATATCCGGGCGTGGAGAACAGCGA
GATTTATGACTATCTGCGCCGGGGAAATCGCCTGAAGCAGCCTGCGGACTGTCTGGATGGACTGTATGCC
TTGATGTCGCGGTGCTGGGAGCTAAATCCCCAGGACCGGCCAAGTTTTACAGAGCTGCGGGAAGATTTGG
AGAACACACTGAAGGCCTTGCCTCCTGCCCAGGAGCCTGACGAAATCCTCTATGTCAACATGGATGAGGG
TGGAGGTTATCCTGAACCCCCTGGAGCTGCAGGAGGAGCTGACCCCCCAACCCAGCCAGACCCTAAGGAT
TCCTGTAGCTGCCTCACTGCGGCTGAGGTCCATCCTGCTGGACGCTATGTCCTCTGCCCTTCCACAACCC
CTAGCCCCGCTCAGCCTGCTGATAGGGGCTCCCCAGCAGCCCCAGGGCAGGAGGATGGTGCCTAGCCAAC
TTTCTTGTACAAAGTTGGCATTATAAGAAAGCATTGCTTATCAATTTGTTGCAACGAACAGGTCACTATC
AGTCAAAATAAAATCATTATTTGCCATCCAGCTGATATCCCCTATAGTGAGTCGTATTACATGGTCATAG
CTGTTTCCTGGCAGCTCTGGCCCGTGTCTCAAAATCTCTGATGTTACATTGCACAAGATAAAAATATATC
ATCATGCCTCCTCTAGACCAGCCAGGACAGAAATGCCTCGACTTCGCTGCTACCCAAGGTTGCCGGGTGA
CGCACACCGTGGAAACGGATGAAGGCACGAACCCAGTGGACATAAGCCTGTTCGGTTCGTAAGCTGTAAT
GCAAGTAGCGTATGCGCTCACGCAACTGGTCCAGAACCTTGACCGAACGCAGCGGTGGTAACGGCGCAGT
GGCGGTTTTCATGGCTTGTTATGACTGTTTTTTTGGGGTACAGTCTATGCCTCGGGCATCCAAGCAGCAA
GCGCGTTACGCCGTGGGTCGATGTTTGATGTTATGGAGCAGCAACGATGTTACGCAGCAGGGCAGTCGCC
CTAAAACAAAGTTAAACATTATGAGGGAAGCGGTGATCGCCGAAGTATCGACTCAACTATCAGAGGTAGT
TGGCGTCATCGAGCGCCATCTCGAACCGACGTTGCTGGCCGTACATTTGTACGGCTCCGCAGTGGATGGC
GGCCTGAAGCCACACAGTGATATTGATTTGCTGGTTACGGTGACCGTAAGGCTTGATGAAACAACGCGGC
GAGCTTTGATCAACGACCTTTTGGAAACTTCGGCTTCCCCTGGAGAGAGCGAGATTCTCCGCGCTGTAGA
AGTCACCATTGTTGTGCACGACGACATCATTCCGTGGCGTTATCCAGCTAAGCGCGAACTGCAATTTGGA
GAATGGCAGCGCAATGACATTCTTGCAGGTATCTTCGAGCCAGCCACGATCGACATTGATCTGGCTATCT
TGCTGACAAAAGCAAGAGAACATAGCGTTGCCTTGGTAGGTCCAGCGGCGGAGGAACTCTTTGATCCGGT
TCCTGAACAGGATCTATTTGAGGCGCTAAATGAAACCTTAACGCTATGGAACTCGCCGCCCGACTGGGCT
GGCGATGAGCGAAATGTAGTGCTTACGTTGTCCCGCATTTGGTACAGCGCAGTAACCGGCAAAATCGCGC
CGAAGGATGTCGCTGCCGACTGGGCAATGGAGCGCCTGCCGGCCCAGTATCAGCCCGTCATACTTGAAGC
TAGACAGGCTTATCTTGGACAAGAAGAAGATCGCTTGGCCTCGCGCGCAGATCAGTTGGAAGAATTTGTC
CACTACGTGAAAGGCGAGATCACCAAGGTAGTCGGCAAATAACCCTCGAGCCACCCATGACCAAAATCCC
TTAACGTGAGTTACGCGTCGTTCCACTGAGCGTCAGACCCCGTAGAAAAGATCAAAGGATCTTCTTGAGA
TCCTTTTTTTCTGCGCGTAATCTGCTGCTTGCAAACAAAAAAACCACCGCTACCAGCGGTGGTTTGTTTG
CCGGATCAAGAGCTACCAACTCTTTTTCCGAAGGTAACTGGCTTCAGCAGAGCGCAGATACCAAATACTG
TTCTTCTAGTGTAGCCGTAGTTAGGCCACCACTTCAAGAACTCTGTAGCACCGCCTACATACCTCGCTCT
GCTAATCCTGTTACCAGTGGCTGCTGCCAGTGGCGATAAGTCGTGTCTTACCGGGTTGGACTCAAGACGA
TAGTTACCGGATAAGGCGCAGCGGTCGGGCTGAACGGGGGGTTCGTGCACACAGCCCAGCTTGGAGCGAA
CGACCTACACCGAACTGAGATACCTACAGCGTGAGCTATGAGAAAGCGCCACGCTTCCCGAAGGGAGAAA
GGCGGACAGGTATCCGGTAAGCGGCAGGGTCGGAACAGGAGAGCGCACGAGGGAGCTTCCAGGGGGAAAC
GCCTGGTATCTTTATAGTCCTGTCGGGTTTCGCCACCTCTGACTTGAGCGTCGATTTTTGTGATGCTCGT
CAGGGGGGCGGAGCCTATGGAAAAACGCCAGCAACGCGGCCTTTTTACGGTTCCTGGCCTTTTGCTGGCC
TTTTGCTCACATGTT
