>Addgene plasmid #23945 | pDONR223-AXL | addgene partial sequence | sequence record 29784 | 23945 with M13pUC-fwd
CAATAATGATTTTATTTTGACTGATAGTGACCTGTTCGTTGCAACAAATTGATGAGCAATGCTTTTTTAT
AATGCCAACTTTGTACAAAAAAGTTGGCACCATGGCGTGGCGGTGCCCCAGGATGGGCAGGGTCCCGCTG
GCCTGGTGCTTGGCGCTGTGCGGCTGGGCGTGCATGGCCCCCAGGGGCACGCCGGCTGAAGAAAGTCCCT
TCGTGGGCAACCCAGGGAATATCACAGGTGCCCGGGGACTCACGGGCACCCTTCGGTGTCAGCTCCAGGT
TCAGGGAGAGCCCCCCGAGGTACATTGGCTTCGGGATGGACAGATCCTGGAGCTCGCGGACAGCACCCAG
ACCCAGGTGCCCCTGGGTGAGGATGAACAGGATGACTGGATAGTGGTCAGCCAGCTCAGAATCACCTCCC
TGCAGCTTTCCGACACGGGACAGTACCAGTGTTTGGTGTTTCTGGGACATCAGACCTTCGTGTCCCAGCC
TGGCTATGTTGGGCTGGAGGGCTTGCCTTACTTCCTGGAGGAGCCCGAAGACAGGACTGTGGCCGCCAAC
ACCCCCTTCAACCTGAGCTGCCAAGCTCAGGGACCCCCAGAGCCCGTGGACCTACTCTGGCTCCAGGATG
CTGTCCCCCTGGCC
